Addgene plasmid #165870: pmCherry-NT-Tagging
Purpose: Template for amplification of mCherry N-terminal tagging cassette
Depositing lab: Koen Venken. Depositing organization: Baylor College of Medicine. Publication: Multiplexed drug-based selection and counterselection genetic manipulations in Drosophila. Matinyan N, Karkhanis MS, Gonzalez Y, Jain A, Saltzman A, Malovannaya A, Sarrion-Perdigones A, Dierick HA, Venken KJT. Cell Rep. 2021 Sep 14;36(11):109700. doi: 10.1016/j.celrep.2021.109700. PubMed 34525356.
Backbone
  Vector backbone: pColE1_Alpha1
  Backbone size w/o insert (bp): 2287
  Vector type: Synthetic Biology
Growth in bacteria
  Bacterial resistance: Kanamycin, 50 μg/mL
  Growth temperature: 37°C
  Growth strain: DH10B
  Copy number: High Copy
Gene/Insert
  Gene/Insert name: Vector - NT Tagging
  Species: Synthetic
  Insert size (bp): 2094
  Cloning method: Restriction Enzyme; 5′ cloning site Unknown (unknown if destroyed)
Terms and licenses: Academic/Nonprofit Terms; Industry Terms: Not Available to Industry
Depositor comments: Alpha1
How to cite: pmCherry-NT-Tagging was a gift from Koen Venken (Addgene plasmid # 165870 ; http://n2t.net/addgene:165870 ; RRID:Addgene_165870)
