[The description below was written by a language model from this plasmid's Addgene catalogue record and pLannotate feature annotations shown in this document.]
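Description:
pmCherry-NT-Tagging is a small, high-copy bacterial plasmid built on the pColE1_Alpha1 synthetic-biology backbone, and it serves as a PCR template rather than as an expression vector in its own right. The roughly 2.3 kb backbone carries a ColE1/pUC-type origin of replication, an f1 phage origin, and a kanamycin resistance gene (aph(3')-Ia) that the annotation places downstream of a cat promoter. Kanamycin is the recorded selection for propagation in E. coli.

The roughly 2.1 kb synthetic insert is the N-terminal tagging cassette. In the annotated sequence it begins with a region identified as an EF-1α core promoter, directly followed by the mCherry red fluorescent protein coding sequence. Downstream of mCherry lies a TEM-type beta-lactamase (bla, ampicillin resistance) gene with a short fragment annotated as a SET1 solubility tag and a T7 terminator, all bracketed by two loxP sites in the same orientation. This layout suggests that the cassette is amplified and inserted at the 5′ end of a target gene, with ampicillin resistance selecting for clones that received it. Cre recombinase could then excise the floxed marker and leave mCherry with a single loxP scar next to the target sequence. The record itself does not spell out this workflow, nor the role of the EF-1α-like element.

The stated purpose is only to provide a template for amplifying the mCherry N-terminal tagging cassette. The associated work concerns drug-based selection and counterselection for genetic manipulation in Drosophila, which points to tagging of fly genes or genomic clones. The 5′ cloning site is recorded as unknown.
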