Features (pLannotate 1.2.2; 12 found; start..end, strand, type, name):
     97..685     -  rep_origin     ori: high-copy-number ColE1/pMB1/pBR322/pUC origin of replication
    800..902     +  promoter       cat promoter: promoter of the E. coli cat gene encoding chloramphenicol acetyltransferase
    903..1716    +  CDS            KanR (fragment): aminoglycoside phosphotransferase; aph(3')-Ia; confers resistance to kanamycin in bacteria or G418 (Geneticin®) in eukaryotes
   1804..1821    -  promoter       tet promoter (fragment): E. coli promoter for tetracycline efflux protein gene
   1832..2287    +  rep_origin     f1 ori (sequence partly withheld): f1 bacteriophage origin of replication; arrow indicates direction of (+) strand synthesis
   2311..2522    +  promoter       EF-1α core promoter: core promoter for human elongation factor EF-1α
   2524..3231    +  CDS            mCherry: mCherry is a basic (constitutively fluorescent) red fluorescent protein published in 2004, derived from Discosoma sp.. It is reported to be a very rapidly-maturing monomer with low acid sensitivity.
   3238..3271    -  protein_bind   loxP: Cre-mediated recombination occurs in the 8-bp core sequence (GCATACAT). Cre recombinase
   3333..4190    +  CDS            bla: BLAT_ECOLX - Experimental evidence at protein level: Swiss-Prot protein existence level 1. TEM-type are the most prevalent beta-lactamases in enterobacteria; they hydrolyze the beta-lactam bond in susceptible beta-lactam antibiotics, thus conferring resistance to penicillins and cephalosporins. TEM-3 and TEM-4 are capable of hydrolyzing cefotaxime and ceftazidime. TEM-5 is capable of hydrolyzing ceftazidime. TEM-6 is capable of hydrolyzing ceftazidime and aztreonam. TEM-8/CAZ-2, TEM- 16/CAZ-7 and TEM-24/CAZ-6 are markedly active against ceftazidime. IRT- 4 shows resistance to beta-lactamase in
   4198..4239    +  CDS            SET1 (fragment): solubility-enhancement tag derived from T7 phage gene 10B
   4247..4294    +  terminator     T7 terminator: transcription terminator for bacteriophage T7 RNA polymerase
   4320..4353    -  protein_bind   loxP: Cre-mediated recombination occurs in the 8-bp core sequence (GCATACAT). Cre recombinase
>Addgene plasmid #165870 | pmCherry-NT-Tagging | addgene full sequence | sequence record 328278 | Addgene NGS Result
GTTATCCACAGAATCAGGGGATAACGCAGGAAAGAACATGTGAGCAAAAGGCCAGCAAAAGGCCAGGAAC
CGTAAAAAGGCCGCGTTGCTGGCGTTTTTCCATAGGCTCCGCCCCCCTGACGAGCATCACAAAAATCGAC
GCTCAAGTCAGAGGTGGCGAAACCCGACAGGACTATAAAGATACCAGGCGTTTCCCCCTGGAAGCTCCCT
CGTGCGCTCTCCTGTTCCGACCCTGCCGCTTACCGGATACCTGTCCGCCTTTCTCCCTTCGGGAAGCGTG
GCGCTTTCTCATAGCTCACGCTGTAGGTATCTCAGTTCGGTGTAGGTCGTTCGCTCCAAGCTGGGCTGTG
TGCACGAACCCCCCGTTCAGCCCGACCGCTGCGCCTTATCCGGTAACTATCGTCTTGAGTCCAACCCGGT
AAGACACGACTTATCGCCACTGGCAGCAGCCACTGGTAACAGGATTAGCAGAGCGAGGTATGTAGGCGGT
GCTACAGAGTTCTTGAAGTGGTGGCCTAACTACGGCTACACTAGAAGAACAGTATTTGGTATCTGCGCTC
TGCTGAAGCCAGTTACCTTCGGAAAAAGAGTTGGTAGCTCTTGATCCGGCAAACAAACCACCGCTGGTAG
CGGTGGTTTTTTTGTTTGCAAGCAGCAGATTACGCGCAGAAAAAAAGGATCTCAAGAAGATCCTTTGATC
TTTTCTACGGGGTCTGACGCTCAGTGGAACGAAAACTCACGTTAAGGGATTTTGGTCATGAGATTATCAA
AAAGGATCTTCACCTAGATCCTTTTGTGATGATCGGCACGTAAGAGGTTCCAACTTTCACCATAATGAAA
TAAGATCACTACCGGGCGTATTTTTTGAGTTATCGAGATTTTCAGGAGCTAAGGAAGCTAAAATGAGCCA
TATTCAACGGGAAACGTCTTGCTCAAGGCCGCGATTAAATTCCAACATGGATGCTGATTTATATGGGTAT
AAATGGGCTCGCGATAATGTCGGGCAATCAGGTGCGACAATCTACCGATTGTATGGGAAGCCCGATGCGC
CAGAGTTGTTTCTGAAACATGGCAAAGGTAGCGTTGCCAATGATGTTACAGATGAGATGGTCAGACTAAA
CTGGCTGACGGAATTTATGCCTCTTCCGACCATCAAGCATTTTATCCGTACTCCTGATGATGCATGGTTA
CTCACCACTGCGATCCCAGGGAAAACAGCATTCCAGGTATTAGAAGAATATCCTGATTCAGGTGAAAATA
TTGTTGATGCGCTGGCAGTGTTCCTGCGCCGGTTGCATTCGATTCCTGTTTGTAATTGTCCTTTTAACAG
CGATCGCGTATTTCGACTCGCTCAGGCGCAATCACGAATGAATAACGGTTTGGTTGATGCGAGTGATTTT
GATGACGAGCGTAATGGCTGGCCTGTTGAACAAGTCTGGAAAGAAATGCATAAACTTTTGCCATTCTCAC
CGGATTCAGTCGTCACTCATGGTGATTTCTCACTTGATAACCTTATTTTTGACGAGGGGAAATTAATAGG
TTGTATTGATGTTGGACGAGTCGGAATCGCAGACCGATACCAGGATCTTGCCATCCTATGGAACTGCCTC
GGTGAGTTTTCTCCTTCATTACAGAAACGGCTTTTTCAAAAATATGGTATTGATAATCCTGATATGAATA
AATTGCAGTTTCATTTGATGCTCGATGAGTTTTTCTGATTTTTTTTAAGGCAGTTATTGGTGCCCTTAAA
CGCCTGGTTGCTACGCCTGAATAAGTGATAATAAGCGGATGAATGGCAGAAATTCGATGATAAGCTGTCA
AACATGATGT
[125 nt withheld, positions 1831-1955]
C
[91 nt withheld, positions 1957-2047]
AGGGTGATGGTTCACGTAGTGGGCCAGCGCCCTGATAGACGGTTTTTCGCCCTTTGACGTTGGAGTCCAC
GTTCTTT
[37 nt withheld, positions 2125-2161]
ACCCTATCTCGGTCTATTCTTTTGATTTATAAGGGATTTTGCCGATTTCGGCCTATTGGTTAAAAAATGA
GCTGATTTAACAAAAATTTAACGCGAATTTTAACAAAATATTAACGCTTACAATTTTAACGAATTCGTCT
CAGGAGTATGGGCAGAGCGCACATCGCCCACAGTCCCCGAGAAGTTGGGGGGAGGGGTCGGCAATTGAAC
GGGTGCCTAGAGAAGGTGGCGCGGGGTAAACTGGGAAAGTGATGTCGTGTACTGGCTCCGCCTTTTTCCC
GAGGGTGGGGGAGAACCGTATATAAGTGCAGTAGTCGCCGTGAACGTTCTTTTTCGCAACGGGTTTGCCG
CCAGAACACAGAATGGTGTCCAAGGGAGAAGAGGATAACATGGCCATCATCAAGGAGTTCATGCGCTTCA
AGGTCCACATGGAGGGCAGCGTGAATGGCCACGAGTTCGAGATCGAGGGCGAAGGCGAGGGACGTCCCTA
CGAAGGCACCCAGACCGCCAAACTGAAGGTGACCAAGGGAGGCCCGTTGCCCTTTGCCTGGGACATCTTG
AGCCCCCAGTTCATGTACGGCTCCAAGGCCTACGTGAAGCACCCGGCCGACATTCCCGACTACCTGAAGC
TGAGCTTCCCCGAAGGCTTCAAGTGGGAGCGCGTGATGAACTTCGAGGACGGCGGAGTGGTGACCGTGAC
CCAGGACTCCAGCTTGCAGGACGGCGAGTTCATCTACAAGGTCAAGCTGCGCGGCACGAACTTTCCCTCC
GATGGCCCGGTGATGCAGAAGAAGACCATGGGCTGGGAGGCTTCCAGCGAGCGCATGTATCCCGAGGACG
GCGCTCTGAAGGGCGAGATCAAGCAGCGCCTGAAGCTGAAGGATGGAGGCCACTACGACGCCGAGGTGAA
GACCACCTACAAGGCCAAGAAGCCCGTGCAATTGCCCGGCGCCTACAACGTGAACATCAAGCTGGACATC
ACCAGCCACAACGAGGACTACACCATCGTGGAGCAGTACGAGCGTGCCGAAGGACGTCATAGCACGGGCG
GCATGGATGAGCTGTACAAGAGTGCCATAACTTCGTATAATGTATGCTATACGAAGTTATAATACTTGAC
ATATCACTGTGATTCACATATAATATGCGATACGTAAGGAGGTCAGACATAATGAGTATTCAACATTTCC
GTGTGGCGCTGATCCCCTTTTTTGCTGCATTCTGTTTGCCAGTATTCGCCCATCCAGAAACGCTGGTCAA
AGTTAAGGATGCAGAGGATCAACTTGGTGCTCGTGTCGGTTACATTGAGTTGGACCTTAATTCCGGAAAA
ATCTTAGAGAGCTTCCGCCCTGAAGAACGTTTCCCCATGATGAGTACCTTCAAAGTGTTGTTGTGCGGCG
CGGTTTTAAGCTCCATCGATGCAGGTCAAGAGCAACTGGGCCGTCGTATCCACTACTCCCAGAATGATCT
TGTGGAATACTCCCCCGTAACAGAGAAGCATTTGACTGATGGCATGACAGTTCGTGAACTGTGTAGTGCC
GCTATTACGATGTCTGATAACACCGCCGCCAACCTTCTGCTTACGACCATTGGCGGTCCGAAGGAGCTGA
CGGCATTCCTTCACAACATGGGCGATCACGTCACTCGTTTAGACCGCTGGGAGCCGGAATTAAACGAAGC
TATCCCCAATGACGAACGTGACACGACGATGCCCGTCGCTATGGCCACAACGCTGCGTAAATTGCTGACT
GGAGAGCTTTTAACCCTGGCATCTCGCCAGCAACTTATCGATTGGATGGAGGCAGATAAAGTGGCCGGGC
CGCTGCTGCGCTCTGCCCTGCCAGCCGGATGGTTTATTGCGGATAAGTCTGGGGCGGGAGAACGCGGTTC
TCGTGGCATTATTGCAGCACTTGGTCCGGATGGGAAACCCTCACGTATTGTGGTAATCTATACGACAGGC
TCCCAGGCGACGATGGACGAGCGTAACCGTCAGATCGCAGAAATCGGGGCTTCTCTTATTAAGCATTGGT
AAGCTTCAAAGCCCGAAAGGAAGCTGAGTTGGCTGCTGCCACCGCTGAGCAATAACTAGCATAACCCCTT
GGGGCCTCTAAACGGGTCTTGAGGGGTTTTTTGCTGAAAGGAGGAACTATATCCGGATATAACTTCGTAT
AATGTATGCTATACGAAGTTATCCCTCGGAGGTTCCGGTGGAAGCGGAGGTAGCGGCGGCAGCGCTGTCA
TGAGACGAATTCTGACACG
